Addgene plasmid #136835: pEBTetBl-CLIP-POC5
Purpose: Mammalian expression of the centrosomal protein POC5 N-terminally fused to CLIP-tag
Depositing lab: Kai Johnsson. Depositing organization: Swiss Federal Institute of Technology (EPFL). Publication: Selective chemical crosslinking reveals a Cep57-Cep63-Cep152 centrosomal complex. Lukinavicius G, Lavogina D, Orpinell M, Umezawa K, Reymond L, Garin N, Gonczy P, Johnsson K. Curr Biol. 2013 Feb 4;23(3):265-70. doi: 10.1016/j.cub.2012.12.030. Epub 2013 Jan 17. PubMed 23333316.
Backbone
  Vector backbone: pEBTetBl
  Backbone size w/o insert (bp): 10945
  Vector type: Mammalian Expression
  Selectable markers: Blasticidin
Growth in bacteria
  Bacterial resistance: Ampicillin, 100 μg/mL
  Growth temperature: 37°C
  Growth strain: DH5alpha
  Copy number: High Copy
Gene/Insert
  Gene/Insert name: CLIP-POC5
  Species: H. sapiens (human), Synthetic
  Insert size (bp): 1128
  Entrez Gene: POC5 (a.k.a. C5orf37)
  Promoter: CMV-TetO2
  Tag / fusion protein: FLAG-tag / His-tag (N terminal on insert)
  Cloning method: Gateway Cloning
  Sequencing primers: 5′ CMV_Fwd; 3′ BGH_Rev
Terms and licenses: Academic/Nonprofit Terms; Industry Terms: Not Available to Industry
How to cite: pEBTetBl-CLIP-POC5 was a gift from Kai Johnsson (Addgene plasmid # 136835 ; http://n2t.net/addgene:136835 ; RRID:Addgene_136835)
