[The description below was written by a language model from this plasmid's Addgene catalogue record and pLannotate feature annotations shown in this document.]
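Description:
pEBTetBl-CLIP-POC5 is an episomal, tetracycline-regulated mammalian expression plasmid of about 12 kb, built on the pEBTetBl backbone. In E. coli it is maintained at high copy through a ColE1/pUC-type origin and selected with ampicillin (β-lactamase). In mammalian cells it carries the Epstein-Barr virus oriP origin together with an EBNA1 coding sequence, an arrangement that lets the plasmid replicate and persist extrachromosomally in human cells. An SV40 promoter-driven blasticidin S deaminase cassette allows selection of cells that retain it. Short annotated fragments of EBV genes and of the pBR322 tetracycline resistance region appear to be backbone remnants.

The payload is driven by a CMV enhancer/promoter followed by two tet operator sites (CMV-TetO2) and terminated by the bGH polyadenylation signal. The plasmid also carries its own tetR repressor cassette, preceded by RSV/SV40 promoter elements and a rabbit β-globin intron. Expression is therefore held off until tetracycline or doxycycline releases TetR from the operators. The open reading frame begins with N-terminal FLAG and His tags (only the His tag is annotated), then the CLIP-tag, which is annotated as an MGMT fragment because it is an engineered alkyltransferase that covalently labels itself with benzylcytosine substrates. Human POC5, a centriolar protein needed for centriole elongation, follows between the attB1 and attB2 sites left by Gateway cloning.

Only about 250 bp between these sites is annotated as POC5, so the insert appears to encode a fragment or short form rather than the full-length protein. The sequenced and depositor records agree in layout, differing mainly in oriP length. The construct serves inducible expression of CLIP-tagged POC5 for labelling, and the associated study used selective chemical crosslinking to probe centrosomal protein complexes.
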