Features (pLannotate 1.2.2; 31 found; start..end, strand, type, name):
     85..196     +  polyA_signal   bGH poly(A) signal: bovine growth hormone polyadenylation signal
    737..2526    -  rep_origin     oriP: Epstein-Barr virus oriP replication origin (Yates et al., 2000)
   2527..2745    -  CDS            gL (fragment): GL_EBVB9 - Experimental evidence at protein level: Swiss-Prot protein existence level 1. The heterodimer glycoprotein H-glycoprotein L is required for the fusion of viral and plasma membranes leading to virus entry into the host cell. Acts as a functional inhibitor of gH and maintains gH in an inhibited form. Upon binding to host integrins, gL dissociates from gH leading to activation of the viral fusion glycoproteins gB and gH. Fusion of EBV with B-lymphocytes requires the additional receptor- binding protein gp42, which forms a complex with gH/gL. The heterodimer gH/gL targets also host EPHA
   2828..4755    -  CDS            EBNA1 (fragment): Epstein-Barr nuclear antigen 1, also known as EBNA-1 crucial for latent viral infection, and for episomal amplification of vectors containing the oriP origin (Okita et al., 2013)
   4793..5137    -  CDS            BRRF2_EBVB9 (fragment): Protein inferred from homology: Swiss-Prot protein existence level 3. From Epstein-Barr virus (strain B95-8) (HHV-4) (Human herpesvirus 4).
   5140..5163    -  promoter       tet promoter (fragment): E. coli promoter for tetracycline efflux protein gene
   5276..5380    +  promoter       AmpR promoter: bla
   5381..6241    +  CDS            AmpR: β-lactamase; bla; confers resistance to ampicillin, carbenicillin, and related antibiotics
   6412..7000    +  rep_origin     ori: high-copy-number ColE1/pMB1/pBR322/pUC origin of replication
   7046..7169    -  CDS            TcR (fragment): tetracycline efflux protein; tet; confers resistance to tetracycline
   7207..7504    +  promoter       SV40 promoter: SV40 enhancer and early promoter
   7526..7908    +  CDS            BSD (fragment): blasticidin S deaminase; Aspergillus terreus BSD; confers resistance to blasticidin
   7952..8086    +  polyA_signal   SV40 poly(A) signal: SV40 polyadenylation signal
   8208..8260    -  misc_feature   bom (fragment): basis of mobility region from pBR322
   8391..8484    +  ncRNA          Retro dr1: Accession: RF00214 - Retrovirus direct repeat 1 (dr1)
   8520..8781    +  promoter       RSV promoter: Rous sarcoma virus enhancer/promoter
   8807..8867    +  promoter       SV40 promoter (fragment): SV40 early promoter
   8898..9470    +  intron         β-globin intron: intron from rabbit β-globin gene
   9525..9543    +  promoter       T7 promoter: promoter for bacteriophage T7 RNA polymerase
   9554..10174   +  CDS            tetR: TETR2_ECOLX - Experimental evidence at protein level: Swiss-Prot protein existence level 1. TetR is the repressor of the tetracycline resistance element; its N-terminal region forms a helix-turn-helix structure and binds DNA. Binding of tetracycline to TetR reduces the repressor affinity for the tetracycline resistance gene (tetA) promoter operator sites. From Escherichia coli.
  10216..10337   +  polyA_signal   SV40 poly(A) signal: SV40 polyadenylation signal
  10392..10771   +  enhancer       CMV enhancer: human cytomegalovirus immediate early enhancer
  10772..10975   +  promoter       CMV promoter: human cytomegalovirus (CMV) immediate early promoter
  10977..10996   +  promoter       PLtetO-1 promoter (fragment): modified phage lambda PL promoter with tet operator sites (Lutz and Bujard, 1997)
  10998..11017   +  promoter       PLtetO-1 promoter (fragment): modified phage lambda PL promoter with tet operator sites (Lutz and Bujard, 1997)
  11025..11058   +  promoter       TRE3GV promoter (fragment): 3rd-generation Tet-responsive promoter that can be activated by binding of Tet-On® 3G, optimized for retroviral and lentiviral vectors
  11174..11191   +  CDS            9xHis (fragment): 9xHis affinity tag
  11192..11734   +  CDS            MGMT (fragment): MGMT_HUMAN - Experimental evidence at protein level: Swiss-Prot protein existence level 1. Involved in the cellular defense against the biological effects of O6-methylguanine (O6-MeG) and O4-methylthymine (O4-MeT) in DNA. Repairs the methylated nucleobase in DNA by stoichiometrically transferring the methyl group to a cysteine residue in the enzyme. This is a suicide reaction: the enzyme is irreversibly inactivated. From Homo sapiens (Human).
  11777..11801   +  protein_bind   attB1: mutant version of attB; recombination site for the Gateway® BP reaction BP Clonase™
  11807..12055   +  CDS            POC5 (fragment): POC5_HUMAN - Also known as C5orf37. Experimental evidence at protein level: Swiss-Prot protein existence level 1. Essential for the assembly of the distal half of centrioles, required for centriole elongation. From Homo sapiens (Human).
  12063..14      -  protein_bind   attB2 (across the origin): mutant version of attB; recombination site for the Gateway® BP reaction BP Clonase™
>Addgene plasmid #136835 | pEBTetBl-CLIP-POC5 | depositor full sequence | sequence record 264100 | Full Sequence
TTGTACAAAGTGGTGATGGCAGCTAGCGGCGCGCCCGGCCGCTCGAGTCTAGAGGGCCCGTTTAAACCCG
CTGATCAGCCTCGACTGTGCCTTCTAGTTGCCAGCCATCTGTTGTTTGCCCCTCCCCCGTGCCTTCCTTG
ACCCTGGAAGGTGCCACTCCCACTGTCCTTTCCTAATAAAATGAGGAAATTGCATCGCATTGTCTGAGTA
GGTGTCATTCTATTCTGGGGGGTGGGGTGGGGCAGGACAGCAAGGGGGAGGATTGGGAAGACAATAGCAG
GCTAGAGGATCGATCCCCGCCCCGGACGAACTAAACCTGACTACGACATCTCTGCCCCTTCTTCGCGGGG
CAGTGCATGTAATCCCTTCAGTTGGTTGGTACAACTTGCCAACTGGGCCCTGTTCCACATGTGACACGGG
GGGGGACCAAACACAAAGGGGTTCTCTGACTGTAGTTGACATCCTTATAAATGGATGTGCACATTTGCCA
ACACTGAGTGGCTTTCATCCTGGAGCAGACTTTGCAGTCTGTGGACTGCAACACAACATTGCCTTTATGT
GTAACTCTTGGCTGAAGCTCTTACACCAATGCTGGGGGACATGTACCTCCCAGGGGCCCAGGAAGACTAC
GGGAGGCTACACCAACGTCAATCAGAGGGGCCTGTGTAGCTACCGATAAGCGGACCCTCAAGAGGGCATT
AGCAATAGTGTTTATAAGGCCCCCTTGTTAACCCTAAACGGGTAGCATATGCTTCCCGGGTAGTAGTATA
TACTATCCAGACTAACCCTAATTCAATAGCATATGTTACCCAACGGGAAGCATATGCTATCGAATTAGGG
TTAGTAAAAGGGTCCTAAGGAACAGCGATATCTCCCACCCCATGAGCTGTCACGGTTTTATTTACATGGG
GTCAGGATTCCACGAGGGTAGTGAACCATTTTAGTCACAAGGGCAGTGGCTGAAGATCAAGGAGCGGGCA
GTGAACTCTCCTGAATCTTCGCCTGCTTCTTCATTCTCCTTCGTTTAGCTAATAGAATAACTGCTGAGTT
GTGAACAGTAAGGTGTATGTGAGGTGCTCGAAAACAAGGTTTCAGGTGACGCCCCCAGAATAAAATTTGG
ACGGGGGGTTCAGTGGTGGCATTGTGCTATGACACCAATATAACCCTCACAAACCCCTTGGGCAATAAAT
ACTAGTGTAGGAATGAAACATTCTGAATATCTTTAACAATAGAAATCCATGGGGTGGGGACAAGCCGTAA
AGACTGGATGTCCATCTCACACGAATTTATGGCTATGGGCAACACATAATCCTAGTGCAATATGATACTG
GGGTTATTAAGATGTGTCCCAGGCAGGGACCAAGACAGGTGAACCATGTTGTTACACTCTATTTGTAACA
AGGGGAAAGAGAGTGGACGCCGACAGCAGCGGACTCCACTGGTTGTCTCTAACACCCCCGAAAATTAAAC
GGGGCTCCACGCCAATGGGGCCCATAAACAAAGACAAGTGGCCACTCTTTTTTTTGAAATTGTGGAGTGG
GGGCACGCGTCAGCCCCCACACGCCGCCCTGCGGTTTTGGACTGTAAAATAAGGGTGTAATAACTTGGCT
GATTGTAACCCCGCTAACCACTGCGGTCAAACCACTTGCCCACAAAACCACTAATGGCACCCCGGGGAAT
ACCTGCATAAGTAGGTGGGCGGGCCAAGATAGGGGCGCGATTGCTGCGATCTGGAGGACAAATTACACAC
ACTTGCGCCTGAGCGCCAAGCACAGGGTTGTTGGTCCTCATATTCACGAGGTCGCTGAGAGCACGGTGGG
CTAATGTTGCCATGGGTAGCATATACTACCCAAATATCTGGATAGCATATGCTATCCTAATCTATATCTG
GGTAGCATAGGCTATCCTAATCTATATCTGGGTAGCATATGCTATCCTAATCTATATCTGGGTAGTATAT
GCTATCCTAATTTATATCTGGGTAGCATAGGCTATCCTAATCTATATCTGGGTAGCATATGCTATCCTAA
TCTATATCTGGGTAGTATATGCTATCCTAATCTGTATCCGGGTAGCATATGCTATCCTAATAGAGATTAG
GGTAGTATATGCTATCCTAATTTATATCTGGGTAGCATATACTACCCAAATATCTGGATAGCATATGCTA
TCCTAATCTATATCTGGGTAGCATATGCTATCCTAATCTATATCTGGGTAGCATAGGCTATCCTAATCTA
TATCTGGGTAGCATATGCTATCCTAATCTATATCTGGGTAGTATATGCTATCCTAATTTATATCTGGGTA
GCATAGGCTATCCTAATCTATATCTGGGTAGCATATGCTATCCTAATCTATATCTGGGTAGTATATGCTA
TCCTAATCTGTATCCGGGTAGCATATGCTATCCTCATGCATATACAGTCAGCATATGATACCCAGTAGTA
GAGTGGGAGTGCTATCCTTTGCATATGCCGCCACCTCCCAAGGGGGCGTGAATTTTCGCTGCTTGTCCTT
TTCCTGCTGGTTGCTCCCATTCTTAGGTGAATTTAAGGAGGCCAGGCTAAAGCCGTCGCATGTCTGATTG
CTCACCAGGTAAATGTCGCTAATGTTTTCCAACGCGAGAAGGTGTTGAGCGCGGAGCTGAGTGACGTGAC
AACATGGGTATGCCCAATTGCCCCATGTTGGGAGGACGAAAATGGTGACAAGACAGATGGCCAGAAATAC
ACCAACAGCACGCATGATGTCTACTGGGGATTTATTCTTTAGTGCGGGGGAATACACGGCTTTTAATACG
ATTGAGGGCGTCTCCTAACAAGTTACATCACTCCTGCCCTTCCTCACCCTCATCTCCATCACCTCCTTCA
TCTCCGTCATCTCCGTCATCACCCTCCGCGGCAGCCCCTTCCACCATAGGTGGAAACCAGGGAGGCAAAT
CTACTCCATCGTCAAAGCTGCACACAGTCACCCTGATATTGCAGGTAGGAGCGGGCTTTGTCATAACAAG
GTCCTTAATCGCATCCTTCAAAACCTCAGCAAATATATGAGTTTGTAAAAAGACCATGAAATAACAGACA
ATGGACTCCCTTAGCGGGCCAGGTTGTGGGCCGGGTCCAGGGGCCATTCCAAAGGGGAGACGACTCAATG
GTGTAAGACGACATTGTGGAATAGCAAGGGCAGTTCCTCGCCTTAGGTTGTAAAGGGAGGTCTTACTACC
TCCATATACGAACACACCGGCGACCCAAGTTCCTTCGTCGGTAGTCCTTTCTACGTGACTCCTAGCCAGG
AGAGCTCTTAAACCTTCTGCAATGTTCTCAAATTTCGGGTTGGAACCTCCTTGACCACGATGCTTTTCCA
AACCACCCTCCTTTTTTGCGCCCTGCCTCCATCACCCTGACCCCGGGGTCCAGTGCTTGGGCCTTCTCCT
GGGTCATCTGCGGGGCCCTGCTCTATCGCTCCCGGGGGCACGTCAGGCTCACCATCTGGGCCACCTTCTT
GGTGGTATTCAAAATAATCGGCTTCCCCTACAGGGTGGAAAAATGGCCTTCTACCTGGAGGGGGCCTGCG
CGGTGGAGACCCGGATGATGATGACTGACTACTGGGACTCCTGGGCCTCTTTTCTCCACGTCCACGACCT
CTCCCCCTGGCTCTTTCACGACTTCCCCCCCTGGCTCTTTCACGTCCTCTACCCCGGCGGCCTCCACTAC
CTCCTCGACCCCGGCCTCCACTACCTCCTCGACCCCGGCCTCCACTGCCTCCTCGACCCCGGCCTCCACC
TCCTGCTCCTGCCCCTCCTGCTCCTGCCCCTCCTCCTGCTCCTGCCCCTCCTGCCCCTCCTGCTCCTGCC
CCTCCTGCCCCTCCTGCTCCTGCCCCTCCTGCCCCTCCTGCTCCTGCCCCTCCTGCCCCTCCTCCTGCTC
CTGCCCCTCCTGCCCCTCCTCCTGCTCCTGCCCCTCCTGCCCCTCCTGCTCCTGCCCCTCCTGCCCCTCC
TGCTCCTGCCCCTCCTGCCCCTCCTGCTCCTGCCCCTCCTGCTCCTGCCCCTCCTGCTCCTGCCCCTCCT
GCTCCTGCCCCTCCTGCCCCTCCTGCCCCTCCTCCTGCTCCTGCCCCTCCTGCTCCTGCCCCTCCTGCCC
CTCCTGCCCCTCCTGCTCCTGCCCCTCCTCCTGCTCCTGCCCCTCCTGCCCCTCCTGCCCCTCCTCCTGC
TCCTGCCCCTCCTGCCCCTCCTCCTGCTCCTGCCCCTCCTCCTGCTCCTGCCCCTCCTGCCCCTCCTGCC
CCTCCTCCTGCTCCTGCCCCTCCTGCCCCTCCTCCTGCTCCTGCCCCTCCTCCTGCTCCTGCCCCTCCTG
CCCCTCCTGCCCCTCCTCCTGCTCCTGCCCCTCCTCCTGCTCCTGCCCCTCCTGCCCCTCCTGCCCCTCC
TGCCCCTCCTCCTGCTCCTGCCCCTCCTCCTGCTCCTGCCCCTCCTGCTCCTGCCCCTCCCGCTCCTGCT
CCTGCTCCTGTTCCACCGTGGGTCCCTTTGCAGCCAATGCAACTTGGACGTTTTTGGGGTCTCCGGACAC
CATCTCTATGTCTTGGCCCTGATCCTGAGCCGCCCGGGGCTCCTGGTCTTCCGCCTCCTCGTCCTCGTCC
TCTTCCCCGTCCTCGTCCATGGTTATCACCCCCTCTTCTTTGAGGTCCACTGCCGCCGGAGCCTTCTGGT
CCAGATGTGTCTCCCTTCTCTCCTAGGCCATTTCCAGGTCCTGTACCTGGCCCCTCGTCAGACATGATTC
ACACTAAAAGAGATCAATAGACATCTTTATTAGACGACGCTCAGTGAATACAGGGAGTGCAGACTCCTGC
CCCCTCCAACAGCCCCCCCACCCTCATCCCCTTCATGGTCGCTGTCAGACAGATCCAGGTCTGAAAATTC
CCCATCCTCCGAACCATCCTCGTCCTCATCACCAATTACTCGCAGCCCGGAAAACTCCCGCTGAACATCC
TCAAGATTTGCGTCCTGAGCCTCAAGCCAGGCCTCAAATTCCTCGTCCCCCTTTTTGCTGGACGGTAGGG
ATGGGGATTCTCGGGACCCCTCCTCTTCCTCTTCAAGGTCACCAGACAGAGATGCTACTGGGGCAACGGA
AGAAAAGCTGGGTGCGGCCTGTGAGGATCAGCTTATCGATGATAAGCTGTCAAACATGAGAATTCTTGAA
GACGAAAGGGCCTCGTGATACGCCTATTTTTATAGGTTAATGTCATGATAATAATGGTTTCTTAGACGTC
AGGTGGCACTTTTCGGGGAAATGTGCGCGGAACCCCTATTTGTTTATTTTTCTAAATACATTCAAATATG
TATCCGCTCATGAGACAATAACCCTGATAAATGCTTCAATAATATTGAAAAAGGAAGAGTATGAGTATTC
AACATTTCCGTGTCGCCCTTATTCCCTTTTTTGCGGCATTTTGCCTTCCTGTTTTTGCTCACCCAGAAAC
GCTGGTGAAAGTAAAAGATGCTGAAGATCAGTTGGGTGCACGAGTGGGTTACATCGAACTGGATCTCAAC
AGCGGTAAGATCCTTGAGAGTTTTCGCCCCGAAGAACGTTTTCCAATGATGAGCACTTTTAAAGTTCTGC
TATGTGGCGCGGTATTATCCCGTGTTGACGCCGGGCAAGAGCAACTCGGTCGCCGCATACACTATTCTCA
GAATGACTTGGTTGAGTACTCACCAGTCACAGAAAAGCATCTTACGGATGGCATGACAGTAAGAGAATTA
TGCAGTGCTGCCATAACCATGAGTGATAACACTGCGGCCAACTTACTTCTGACAACGATCGGAGGACCGA
AGGAGCTAACCGCTTTTTTGCACAACATGGGGGATCATGTAACTCGCCTTGATCGTTGGGAACCGGAGCT
GAATGAAGCCATACCAAACGACGAGCGTGACACCACGATGCCTGCAGCAATGGCAACAACGTTGCGCAAA
CTATTAACTGGCGAACTACTTACTCTAGCTTCCCGGCAACAATTAATAGACTGGATGGAGGCGGATAAAG
TTGCAGGACCACTTCTGCGCTCGGCCCTTCCGGCTGGCTGGTTTATTGCTGATAAATCTGGAGCCGGTGA
GCGTGGGTCTCGCGGTATCATTGCAGCACTGGGGCCAGATGGTAAGCCCTCCCGTATCGTAGTTATCTAC
ACGACGGGGAGTCAGGCAACTATGGATGAACGAAATAGACAGATCGCTGAGATAGGTGCCTCACTGATTA
AGCATTGGTAACTGTCAGACCAAGTTTACTCATATATACTTTAGATTGATTTAAAACTTCATTTTTAATT
TAAAAGGATCTAGGTGAAGATCCTTTTTGATAATCTCATGACCAAAATCCCTTAACGTGAGTTTTCGTTC
CACTGAGCGTCAGACCCCGTAGAAAAGATCAAAGGATCTTCTTGAGATCCTTTTTTTCTGCGCGTAATCT
GCTGCTTGCAAACAAAAAAACCACCGCTACCAGCGGTGGTTTGTTTGCCGGATCAAGAGCTACCAACTCT
TTTTCCGAAGGTAACTGGCTTCAGCAGAGCGCAGATACCAAATACTGTCCTTCTAGTGTAGCCGTAGTTA
GGCCACCACTTCAAGAACTCTGTAGCACCGCCTACATACCTCGCTCTGCTAATCCTGTTACCAGTGGCTG
CTGCCAGTGGCGATAAGTCGTGTCTTACCGGGTTGGACTCAAGACGATAGTTACCGGATAAGGCGCAGCG
GTCGGGCTGAACGGGGGGTTCGTGCACACAGCCCAGCTTGGAGCGAACGACCTACACCGAACTGAGATAC
CTACAGCGTGAGCTATGAGAAAGCGCCACGCTTCCCGAAGGGAGAAAGGCGGACAGGTATCCGGTAAGCG
GCAGGGTCGGAACAGGAGAGCGCACGAGGGAGCTTCCAGGGGGAAACGCCTGGTATCTTTATAGTCCTGT
CGGGTTTCGCCACCTCTGACTTGAGCGTCGATTTTTGTGATGCTCGTCAGGGGGGCGGAGCCTATGGAAA
AACGCCAGCAACGCGGCCTTTTTACGGTTCCTGGCCTTTTGCTGGCCTTGAAGCTGTCCCTGATGGTCGT
CATCTACCTGCCTGGACAGCATGGCCTGCAACGCGGGCATCCCGATGCCGCCGGAAGCGAGAAGAATCAT
AATGGGGAAGGCCATCCAGCCTCGCGTCGAACTAGATGATCCGGCTGTGGAATGTGTGTCAGTTAGGGTG
TGGAAAGTCCCCAGGCTCCCCAGCAGGCAGAAGTATGCAAAGCATGCATCTCAATTAGTCAGCAACCAGG
TGTGGAAAGTCCCCAGGCTCCCCAGCAGGCAGAAGTATGCAAAGCATGCATCTCAATTAGTCAGCAACCA
TAGTCCCGCCCCTAACTCCGCCCATCCCGCCCCTAACTCCGCCCAGTTCCGCCCATTCTCCGCCCCATGG
CTGACTAATTTTTTTTATTTATGCAGAGGCCGAGGCCGCCTCGGCCTCTGAGCTATTCCAGAAGTAGTGA
GGAGGCTTTTTTGGAGGGTGACCGCCACGACCGGTATGGCCAAGCCTTTGTCTCAAGAAGAATCCACCCT
CATTGAAAGAGCAACGGCTACAATCAACAGCATCCCCATCTCTGAAGACTACAGCGTCGCCAGCGCAGCT
CTCTCTAGCGACGGCCGCATCTTCACTGGTGTCAATGTATATCATTTTACTGGGGGACCTTGTGCAGAAC
TCGTGGTGCTGGGCACTGCTGCTGCTGCGGCAGCTGGCAACCTGACTTGTATCGTCGCGATCGGAAATGA
GAACAGGGGCATCTTGAGCCCCTGCGGACGGTGCCGACAGGTGCTTCTCGATCTGCATCCTGGGATCAAA
GCCATAGTGAAGGACAGTGATGGACAGCCGACGGCAGTTGGGATTCGTGAATTGCTGCCCTCTGGTTACG
GTCCGACGCGGCCCGACGGGTCCGAGGGGGGTCGACCTCGAAACTTGTTTATTGCAGCTTATAATGGTTA
CAAATAAAGCAATAGCATCACAAATTTCACAAATAAAGCATTTTTTTCACTGCATTCTAGTTGTGGTTTG
TCCAAACTCATCAATGTATCTTATCATGTCTGGATCTGATCCGAACCCCTTCCTCGACCAATTCTCATGT
TTGACAGCTTATCATCGCAGATCCGGGCAACGTTGTTGCCATTGCTCGACCAATTCTCATGTTTGACAGC
TTATCATCGCAGATCCGTATGGTGCACTCTCAGTACAATCTGCTCTGATGCCGCATAGTTAAGCCAGTAT
CTGCTCCCTGCTTGTGTGTTGGAGGTCGCTGAGTAGTGCGCGAGCAAAATTTAAGCTACAACAAGGCAAG
GCTTGACCGACAATTGCATGAAGAATCTGCTTAGGGTTAGGCGTTTTGCGCTGCTTCGCGATGTACGGGC
CAGATATACGCGTATCTGAGGGGACTAGGGTGTGTTTAGGCGAAAAGCGGGGCTTCGGTTGTACGCGGTT
AGGAGTCCCCTCAGGATATAGTAGTTTCGCTTTTGCATAGGGAGGGGGAAATGTAGTCTTATGCAATACT
CTTGTAGTCTTGCAACATGGTAACGATGAGTTAGCAACATGCCTTACAAGGAGAGAAAAAGCACCGTGCA
TGCCGATTGGTGGAAGTAAGGTGGTACGATCGTGCCTTATTAGGAAGGCAACAGACGGGTCTGACATGGA
TTGGACGAACCACTGAATTCCGCATTGCAGAGATATTGTATTTAAGTGCCTAGCTCGATACAATAAACGC
CATTTGACCATTCACCACATTGGTGTGCACCTCCAAGCTGGCCGGGGATCCTCTAGGGCCTCTGAGCTAT
TCCAGAAGTAGTGAAGAGGCTTTTTTGGAGGCCTAGGCTTTTGCAAAAAGCTCCGGATCGATCCTGAGAA
CTTCAGGGTGAGTTTGGGGACCCTTGATTGTTCTTTCTTTTTCGCTATTGTAAAATTCATGTTATATGGA
GGGGGCAAAGTTTTCAGGGTGTTGTTTAGAATGGGAAGATGTCCCTTGTATCACCATGGACCCTCATGAT
AATTTTGTTTCTTTCACTTTCTACTCTGTTGACAACCATTGTCTCCTCTTATTTTCTTTTCATTTTCTGT
AACTTTTTCGTTAAACTTTAGCTTGCATTTGTAACGAATTTTTAAATTCACTTTTGTTTATTTGTCAGAT
TGTAAGTACTTTCTCTAATCACTTTTTTTTCAAGGCAATCAGGGTATATTATATTGTACTTCAGCACAGT
TTTAGAGAACAATTGTTATAATTAAATGATAAGGTAGAATATTTCTGCATATAAATTCTGGCTGGCGTGG
AAATATTCTTATTGGTAGAAACAACTACATCCTGGTCATCATCCTGCCTTTCTCTTTATGGTTACAATGA
TATACACTGTTTGAGATGAGGATAAAATACTCTGAGTCCAAACCGGGCCCCTCTGCTAACCATGTTCATG
CCTTCTTCTTTTTCCTACAGCTCCTGGGCAACGTGCTGGTTATTGTGCTGTCTCATCATTTTGGCAAAGA
ATTGTAATACGACTCACTATAGGGCGAATTGATATGTCTAGATTAGATAAAAGTAAAGTGATTAACAGCG
CATTAGAGCTGCTTAATGAGGTCGGAATCGAAGGTTTAACAACCCGTAAACTCGCCCAGAAGCTAGGTGT
AGAGCAGCCTACATTGTATTGGCATGTAAAAAATAAGCGGGCTTTGCTCGACGCCTTAGCCATTGAGATG
TTAGATAGGCACCATACTCACTTTTGCCCTTTAGAAGGGGAAAGCTGGCAAGATTTTTTACGTAATAACG
CTAAAAGTTTTAGATGTGCTTTACTAAGTCATCGCGATGGAGCAAAAGTACATTTAGGTACACGGCCTAC
AGAAAAACAGTATGAAACTCTCGAAAATCAATTAGCCTTTTTATGCCAACAAGGTTTTTCACTAGAGAAT
GCATTATATGCACTCAGCGCTGTGGGGCATTTTACTTTAGGTTGCGTATTGGAAGATCAAGAGCATCAAG
TCGCTAAAGAAGAAAGGGAAACACCTACTACTGATAGTATGCCGCCATTATTACGACAAGCTATCGAATT
ATTTGATCACCAAGGTGCAGAGCCAGCCTTCTTATTCGGCCTTGAATTGATCATATGCGGATTAGAAAAA
CAACTTAAATGTGAAAGTGGGTCCGCGTACAGCGGATCCCGGGAATTCAGATCTTATTAAAGCAGAACTT
GTTTATTGCAGCTTATAATGGTTACAAATAAAGCAATAGCATCACAAATTTCACAAATAAAGCATTTTTT
TCACTGCATTCTAGTTGTGGTTTGTCCAAACTCATCAATGTATCTTATCATGTCTGGTCGAATCCATGGC
GCAGAACTGGTAGGTATGGAAGATCCGCGTTGACATTGATTATTGACTAGTTATTAATAGTAATCAATTA
CGGGGTCATTAGTTCATAGCCCATATATGGAGTTCCGCGTTACATAACTTACGGTAAATGGCCCGCCTGG
CTGACCGCCCAACGACCCCCGCCCATTGACGTCAATAATGACGTATGTTCCCATAGTAACGCCAATAGGG
ACTTTCCATTGACGTCAATGGGTGGAGTATTTACGGTAAACTGCCCACTTGGCAGTACATCAAGTGTATC
ATATGCCAAGTACGCCCCCTATTGACGTCAATGACGGTAAATGGCCCGCCTGGCATTATGCCCAGTACAT
GACCTTATGGGACTTTCCTACTTGGCAGTACATCTACGTATTAGTCATCGCTATTACCATGGTGATGCGG
TTTTGGCAGTACATCAATGGGCGTGGATAGCGGTTTGACTCACGGGGATTTCCAAGTCTCCACCCCATTG
ACGTCAATGGGAGTTTGTTTTGGCACCAAAATCAACGGGACTTTCCAAAATGTCGTAACAACTCCGCCCC
ATTGACGCAAATGGGCGGTAGGCGTGTACGGTGGGAGGTCTATATAAGCAGAGCTCTCCCTATCAGTGAT
AGAGATCTCCCTATCAGTGATAGAGATCGTCGACGAGCTCGTTTAGTGAACCGTCAGATCGCCTGGAGAC
GCCATCCACGCTGTTTTGACCTCCATAGAAGACACCGGGACCGATCCAGCCTCCGGACTCTAGCGTTTAA
ACTTAAGCTTACCACCATGGATTATAAAGACGATGATGACAAGCACCACCACCACCACCACGACAAGGAT
TGTGAAATGAAACGCACCACACTGGACAGCCCTTTGGGGAAGCTGGAGCTGTCTGGTTGTGAGCAGGGTC
TGCACGAAATAATTTTTCTGGGCAAGGGGACGTCTGCAGCTGATGCCGTGGAGGTCCCAGCCCCCGCTGC
GGTTCTCGGAGGTCCGGAGCCCCTGATACAGGCTACAGCCTGGCTGAATGCCTATTTCCACCAGCCCGAG
GCTATCGAAGAGTTCCCCGTGCCGGCTCTTCACCATCCCGTTTTCCAGCAAGAGTCGTTCACCAGACAGG
TGTTATGGAAGCTGCTGAAGGTTGTGAAATTCGGAGAAGTGATTTCTGAGTCACACTTAGCAGCCCTGGT
AGGCAACCCCGCAGCCACGGCAGCAGTGAATACGGCACTGGATGGCAATCCTGTCCCTATCCTGATCCCG
TGCCACAGAGTGGTCCAGGGGGATTCGGATGTGGGGCCGTACCTTGGTGGACTGGCCGTGAAGGAATGGC
TTCTGGCCCATGAAGGCCACCGGTTGGGGAAGCCAGGCTTGGGATTCGAACTGGAGGTGCTGTTCCAGGG
CCCCGGTACCGCCATCACAAGTTTGTACAAAAAAGCAGGCTTAATGGAAATCTCCATTGGGAGAAAAGAT
GAGGTGATTTCTAGCTTGTCTCATGCCATAGGCAAGCAAAAGGAAAAGATAGAGTTGATGAGAACATTCT
TCCACTGGCGAATCGGCCATGTCAGAGCCAGACAGGATGTTTATGAAGGTAAACTAGCTGACCAGTACTA
CCAGAGAACTTTACTGAAGAAAGTCTGGAAAGTCTGGCGTTCCGTAGTGCAAAAGCAGTGGAAAGATGTG
GTAGAAAGAGCTTGTTAATGATACCCAGCTTTC
