Features (pLannotate 1.2.2; 31 found; start..end, strand, type, name):
     85..196     +  polyA_signal   bGH poly(A) signal: bovine growth hormone polyadenylation signal
    737..2294    -  rep_origin     oriP (fragment): Epstein-Barr virus oriP replication origin (Yates et al., 2000)
   2407..2625    -  CDS            gL (fragment): GL_EBVB9 - Experimental evidence at protein level: Swiss-Prot protein existence level 1. The heterodimer glycoprotein H-glycoprotein L is required for the fusion of viral and plasma membranes leading to virus entry into the host cell. Acts as a functional inhibitor of gH and maintains gH in an inhibited form. Upon binding to host integrins, gL dissociates from gH leading to activation of the viral fusion glycoproteins gB and gH. Fusion of EBV with B-lymphocytes requires the additional receptor- binding protein gp42, which forms a complex with gH/gL. The heterodimer gH/gL targets also host EPHA
   2708..4633    -  CDS            EBNA1: Epstein-Barr nuclear antigen 1, also known as EBNA-1 crucial for latent viral infection, and for episomal amplification of vectors containing the oriP origin (Okita et al., 2013)
   4671..5015    -  CDS            BRRF2_EBVB9 (fragment): Protein inferred from homology: Swiss-Prot protein existence level 3. From Epstein-Barr virus (strain B95-8) (HHV-4) (Human herpesvirus 4).
   5018..5041    -  promoter       tet promoter (fragment): E. coli promoter for tetracycline efflux protein gene
   5154..5258    +  promoter       AmpR promoter: bla
   5259..6119    +  CDS            AmpR: β-lactamase; bla; confers resistance to ampicillin, carbenicillin, and related antibiotics
   6290..6878    +  rep_origin     ori: high-copy-number ColE1/pMB1/pBR322/pUC origin of replication
   6924..7047    -  CDS            TcR (fragment): tetracycline efflux protein; tet; confers resistance to tetracycline
   7085..7382    +  promoter       SV40 promoter: SV40 enhancer and early promoter
   7404..7802    +  CDS            BSD: blasticidin S deaminase; Aspergillus terreus BSD; confers resistance to blasticidin
   7846..7980    +  polyA_signal   SV40 poly(A) signal: SV40 polyadenylation signal
   8102..8154    -  misc_feature   bom (fragment): basis of mobility region from pBR322
   8285..8378    +  ncRNA          Retro dr1: Accession: RF00214 - Retrovirus direct repeat 1 (dr1)
   8414..8675    +  promoter       RSV promoter: Rous sarcoma virus enhancer/promoter
   8701..8761    +  promoter       SV40 promoter (fragment): SV40 early promoter
   8792..9364    +  intron         β-globin intron: intron from rabbit β-globin gene
   9419..9437    +  promoter       T7 promoter: promoter for bacteriophage T7 RNA polymerase
   9448..10068   +  CDS            tetR: TETR2_ECOLX - Experimental evidence at protein level: Swiss-Prot protein existence level 1. TetR is the repressor of the tetracycline resistance element; its N-terminal region forms a helix-turn-helix structure and binds DNA. Binding of tetracycline to TetR reduces the repressor affinity for the tetracycline resistance gene (tetA) promoter operator sites. From Escherichia coli.
  10110..10231   +  polyA_signal   SV40 poly(A) signal: SV40 polyadenylation signal
  10286..10665   +  enhancer       CMV enhancer: human cytomegalovirus immediate early enhancer
  10666..10869   +  promoter       CMV promoter: human cytomegalovirus (CMV) immediate early promoter
  10871..10890   +  promoter       PLtetO-1 promoter (fragment): modified phage lambda PL promoter with tet operator sites (Lutz and Bujard, 1997)
  10892..10911   +  promoter       PLtetO-1 promoter (fragment): modified phage lambda PL promoter with tet operator sites (Lutz and Bujard, 1997)
  10919..10952   +  promoter       TRE3GV promoter (fragment): 3rd-generation Tet-responsive promoter that can be activated by binding of Tet-On® 3G, optimized for retroviral and lentiviral vectors
  11068..11085   +  CDS            9xHis (fragment): 9xHis affinity tag
  11086..11628   +  CDS            MGMT (fragment): MGMT_HUMAN - Experimental evidence at protein level: Swiss-Prot protein existence level 1. Involved in the cellular defense against the biological effects of O6-methylguanine (O6-MeG) and O4-methylthymine (O4-MeT) in DNA. Repairs the methylated nucleobase in DNA by stoichiometrically transferring the methyl group to a cysteine residue in the enzyme. This is a suicide reaction: the enzyme is irreversibly inactivated. From Homo sapiens (Human).
  11671..11695   +  protein_bind   attB1: mutant version of attB; recombination site for the Gateway® BP reaction BP Clonase™
  11701..11949   +  CDS            POC5 (fragment): POC5_HUMAN - Also known as C5orf37. Experimental evidence at protein level: Swiss-Prot protein existence level 1. Essential for the assembly of the distal half of centrioles, required for centriole elongation. From Homo sapiens (Human).
  11957..14      -  protein_bind   attB2 (across the origin): mutant version of attB; recombination site for the Gateway® BP reaction BP Clonase™
>Addgene plasmid #136835 | pEBTetBl-CLIP-POC5 | addgene full sequence | sequence record 276247 | Addgene NGS Result
TTGTACAAAGTGGTGATGGCAGCTAGCGGCGCGCCCGGCCGCTCGAGTCTAGAGGGCCCGTTTAAACCCG
CTGATCAGCCTCGACTGTGCCTTCTAGTTGCCAGCCATCTGTTGTTTGCCCCTCCCCCGTGCCTTCCTTG
ACCCTGGAAGGTGCCACTCCCACTGTCCTTTCCTAATAAAATGAGGAAATTGCATCGCATTGTCTGAGTA
GGTGTCATTCTATTCTGGGGGGTGGGGTGGGGCAGGACAGCAAGGGGGAGGATTGGGAAGACAATAGCAG
GCTAGAGGATCGATCCCCGCCCCGGACGAACTAAACCTGACTACGACATCTCTGCCCCTTCTTCGCGGGG
CAGTGCATGTAATCCCTTCAGTTGGTTGGTACAACTTGCCAACTGGGCCCTGTTCCACATGTGACACGGG
GGGGGACCAAACACAAAGGGGTTCTCTGACTGTAGTTGACATCCTTATAAATGGATGTGCACATTTGCCA
ACACTGAGTGGCTTTCATCCTGGAGCAGACTTTGCAGTCTGTGGACTGCAACACAACATTGCCTTTATGT
GTAACTCTTGGCTGAAGCTCTTACACCAATGCTGGGGGACATGTACCTCCCAGGGGCCCAGGAAGACTAC
GGGAGGCTACACCAACGTCAATCAGAGGGGCCTGTGTAGCTACCGATAAGCGGACCCTCAAGAGGGCATT
AGCAATAGTGTTTATAAGGCCCCCTTGTTAACCCTAAACGGGTAGCATATGCTTCCCGGGTAGTAGTATA
TACTATCCAGACTAACCCTAATTCAATAGCATATGTTACCCAACGGGAAGCATATGCTATCGAATTAGGG
TTAGTAAAAGGGTCCTAAGGAACAGCGATATCTCCCACCCCATGAGCTGTCACGGTTTTATTTACATGGG
GTCAGGATTCCACGAGGGTAGTGAACCATTTTAGTCACAAGGGCAGTGGCTGAAGATCAAGGAGCGGGCA
GTGAACTCTCCTGAATCTTCGCCTGCTTCTTCATTCTCCTTCGTTTAGCTAATAGAATAACTGCTGAGTT
GTGAACAGTAAGGTGTATGTGAGGTGCTCGAAAACAAGGTTTCAGGTGACGCCCCCAGAATAAAATTTGG
ACGGGGGGTTCAGTGGTGGCATTGTGCTATGACACCAATATAACCCTCACAAACCCCTTGGGCAATAAAT
ACTAGTGTAGGAATGAAACATTCTGAATATCTTTAACAATAGAAATCCATGGGGTGGGGACAAGCCGTAA
AGACTGGATGTCCATCTCACACGAATTTATGGCTATGGGCAACACATAATCCTAGTGCAATATGATACTG
GGGTTATTAAGATGTGTCCCAGGCAGGGACCAAGACAGGTGAACCATGTTGTTACACTCTATTTGTAACA
AGGGGAAAGAGAGTGGACGCCGACAGCAGCGGACTCCACTGGTTGTCTCTAACACCCCCGAAAATTAAAC
GGGGCTCCACGCCAATGGGGCCCATAAACAAAGACAAGTGGCCACTCTTTTTTTTGAAATTGTGGAGTGG
GGGCACGCGTCAGCCCCCACACGCCGCCCTGCGGTTTTGGACTGTAAAATAAGGGTGTAATAACTTGGCT
GATTGTAACCCCGCTAACCACTGCGGTCAAACCACTTGCCCACAAAACCACTAATGGCACCCCGGGGAAT
ACCTGCATAAGTAGGTGGGCGGGCCAAGATAGGGGCGCGATTGCTGCGATCTGGAGGACAAATTACACAC
ACTTGCGCCTGAGCGCCAAGCACAGGGTTGTTGGTCCTCATATTCACGAGGTCGCTGAGAGCACGGTGGG
CTAATGTTGCCATGGGTAGCATATACTACCCAAATATCTGGATAGCATATGCTATCCTAATCTATATCTG
GGTAGCATAGGCTATCCTAATCTATATCTGGGTAGTATATGCTATCCTAATCTGTATCCGGGTAGCATAT
GCTATCCTAATAGAGATTAGGGTAGTATATGCTATCCTAATTTATATCTGGGTAGCATATACTACCCAAA
TATCTGGATAGCATATGCTATCCTAATCTATATCTGGGTAGCATATGCTATCCTAATCTATATCTGGGTA
GCATAGGCTATCCTAATCTATATCTGGGTAGCATATGCTATCCTAATCTATATCTGGGTAGTATATGCTA
TCCTAATTTATATCTGGGTAGCATAGGCTATCCTAATCTATATCTGGGTAGCATATGCTATCCTAATCTA
TATCTGGGTAGTATATGCTATCCTAATCTGTATCCGGGTAGCATATGCTATCCTCATGCATATACAGTCA
GCATATGATACCCAGTAGTAGAGTGGGAGTGCTATCCTTTGCATATGCCGCCACCTCCCAAGGGGGCGTG
AATTTTCGCTGCTTGTCCTTTTCCTGCTGGTTGCTCCCATTCTTAGGTGAATTTAAGGAGGCCAGGCTAA
AGCCGTCGCATGTCTGATTGCTCACCAGGTAAATGTCGCTAATGTTTTCCAACGCGAGAAGGTGTTGAGC
GCGGAGCTGAGTGACGTGACAACATGGGTATGCCCAATTGCCCCATGTTGGGAGGACGAAAATGGTGACA
AGACAGATGGCCAGAAATACACCAACAGCACGCATGATGTCTACTGGGGATTTATTCTTTAGTGCGGGGG
AATACACGGCTTTTAATACGATTGAGGGCGTCTCCTAACAAGTTACATCACTCCTGCCCTTCCTCACCCT
CATCTCCATCACCTCCTTCATCTCCGTCATCTCCGTCATCACCCTCCGCGGCAGCCCCTTCCACCATAGG
TGGAAACCAGGGAGGCAAATCTACTCCATCGTCAAAGCTGCACACAGTCACCCTGATATTGCAGGTAGGA
GCGGGCTTTGTCATAACAAGGTCCTTAATCGCATCCTTCAAAACCTCAGCAAATATATGAGTTTGTAAAA
AGACCATGAAATAACAGACAATGGACTCCCTTAGCGGGCCAGGTTGTGGGCCGGGTCCAGGGGCCATTCC
AAAGGGGAGACGACTCAATGGTGTAAGACGACATTGTGGAATAGCAAGGGCAGTTCCTCGCCTTAGGTTG
TAAAGGGAGGTCTTACTACCTCCATATACGAACACACCGGCGACCCAAGTTCCTTCGTCGGTAGTCCTTT
CTACGTGACTCCTAGCCAGGAGAGCTCTTAAACCTTCTGCAATGTTCTCAAATTTCGGGTTGGAACCTCC
TTGACCACGATGCTTTCCAAACCACCCTCCTTTTTTGCGCCTGCCTCCATCACCCTGACCCCGGGGTCCA
GTGCTTGGGCCTTCTCCTGGGTCATCTGCGGGGCCCTGCTCTATCGCTCCCGGGGGCACGTCAGGCTCAC
CATCTGGGCCACCTTCTTGGTGGTATTCAAAATAATCGGCTTCCCCTACAGGGTGGAAAAATGGCCTTCT
ACCTGGAGGGGGCCTGCGCGGTGGAGACCCGGATGATGATGACTGACTACTGGGACTCCTGGGCCTCTTT
TCTCCACGTCCACGACCTCTCCCCCTGGCTCTTTCACGACTTCCCCCCCTGGCTCTTTCACGTCCTCTAC
CCCGGCGGCCTCCACTACCTCCTCGACCCCGGCCTCCACTACCTCCTCGACCCCGGCCTCCACTGCCTCC
TCGACCCCGGCCTCCACCTCCTGCTCCTGCCCCTCCTGCTCCTGCCCCTCCTCCTGCTCCTGCCCCTCCT
GCCCCTCCTGCTCCTSCCCCTCCTGCCCCTCCTGCTCCTGCCCCTCCTGCCCCTCCTGCTCCTGCCCCTC
CTGCCCCTCCTCCTGCTCCTGCCCCTCCTGCCCCTCCTCCTGCTCCTGCCCCTCCTGCCCCTCCTGCTCC
TGCCCCTCCTGCCCCTCCTGCTCCTGCCCCTCCTGCCCCTCCTGCTCCTGCCCCTCCTGCTCCTGCCCCT
CCTGCTCCTGCCCCTCCTGCTCCTGCCCCTCCTGCCCCTCCTGCCCCTCCTCCTGCTCCTGCCCCTCCTG
CTCCTGCCCCTCCTGCCCCTCCTGCCCCTCCTGCTCCTGCCCCTCCTCCTGCTCCTGCCCCTCCTGCCCC
TCCTGCCCCTCCTCCTGCTCCTGCCCCTCCTGCCCCTCCTCCTGCTCCTGCCCCTCCTCCTGCTCCTGCC
CCTCCTGCCCCTCCTGCCCCTCCTCCTGCTCCTGCCCCTCCTGCCCCTCCTCCTGCTCCTGCCCCTCCTC
CTGCTCCTGCCCCTCCTGCCCCTCCTGCCCCTCCTCCTGCTCCTGCCCCTCCTCCTGCTCCTGCCCCTCC
TGCCCCTCCTGCCCCTCCTGCCCCTCCTCCTGCTCCTGCCCCTCCTCCTGCTCCTGCCCCTCCTGCTCCT
GCCCCTCCCGCTCCTGCTCCTGCTCCTGTTCCACCGTGGGTCCCTTTGCAGCCAATGCAACTTGGACGTT
TTTGGGGTCTCCGGACACCATCTCTATGTCTTGGCCCTGATCCTGAGCCGCCCGGGGCTCCTGGTCTTCC
GCCTCCTCGTCCTCGTCCTCTTCCCCGTCCTCGTCCATGGTTATCACCCCCTCTTCTTTGAGGTCCACTG
CCGCCGGAGCCTTCTGGTCCAGATGTGTCTCCCTTCTCTCCTAGGCCATTTCCAGGTCCTGTACCTGGCC
CCTCGTCAGACATGATTCACACTAAAAGAGATCAATAGACATCTTTATTAGACGACGCTCAGTGAATACA
GGGAGTGCAGACTCCTGCCCCCTCCAACAGCCCCCCCACCCTCATCCCCTTCATGGTCGCTGTCAGACAG
ATCCAGGTCTGAAAATTCCCCATCCTCCGAACCATCCTCGTCCTCATCACCAATTACTCGCAGCCCGGAA
AACTCCCGCTGAACATCCTCAAGATTTGCGTCCTGAGCCTCAAGCCAGGCCTCAAATTCCTCGTCCCCCT
TTTTGCTGGACGGTAGGGATGGGGATTCTCGGGACCCCTCCTCTTCCTCTTCAAGGTCACCAGACAGAGA
TGCTACTGGGGCAACGGAAGAAAAGCTGGGTGCGGCCTGTGAGGATCAGCTTATCGATGATAAGCTGTCA
AACATGAGAATTCTTGAAGACGAAAGGGCCTCGTGATACGCCTATTTTTATAGGTTAATGTCATGATAAT
AATGGTTTCTTAGACGTCAGGTGGCACTTTTCGGGGAAATGTGCGCGGAACCCCTATTTGTTTATTTTTC
TAAATACATTCAAATATGTATCCGCTCATGAGACAATAACCCTGATAAATGCTTCAATAATATTGAAAAA
GGAAGAGTATGAGTATTCAACATTTCCGTGTCGCCCTTATTCCCTTTTTTGCGGCATTTTGCCTTCCTGT
TTTTGCTCACCCAGAAACGCTGGTGAAAGTAAAAGATGCTGAAGATCAGTTGGGTGCACGAGTGGGTTAC
ATCGAACTGGATCTCAACAGCGGTAAGATCCTTGAGAGTTTTCGCCCCGAAGAACGTTTTCCAATGATGA
GCACTTTTAAAGTTCTGCTATGTGGCGCGGTATTATCCCGTGTTGACGCCGGGCAAGAGCAACTCGGTCG
CCGCATACACTATTCTCAGAATGACTTGGTTGAGTACTCACCAGTCACAGAAAAGCATCTTACGGATGGC
ATGACAGTAAGAGAATTATGCAGTGCTGCCATAACCATGAGTGATAACACTGCGGCCAACTTACTTCTGA
CAACGATCGGAGGACCGAAGGAGCTAACCGCTTTTTTGCACAACATGGGGGATCATGTAACTCGCCTTGA
TCGTTGGGAACCGGAGCTGAATGAAGCCATACCAAACGACGAGCGTGACACCACGATGCCTGCAGCAATG
GCAACAACGTTGCGCAAACTATTAACTGGCGAACTACTTACTCTAGCTTCCCGGCAACAATTAATAGACT
GGATGGAGGCGGATAAAGTTGCAGGACCACTTCTGCGCTCGGCCCTTCCGGCTGGCTGGTTTATTGCTGA
TAAATCTGGAGCCGGTGAGCGTGGGTCTCGCGGTATCATTGCAGCACTGGGGCCAGATGGTAAGCCCTCC
CGTATCGTAGTTATCTACACGACGGGGAGTCAGGCAACTATGGATGAACGAAATAGACAGATCGCTGAGA
TAGGTGCCTCACTGATTAAGCATTGGTAACTGTCAGACCAAGTTTACTCATATATACTTTAGATTGATTT
AAAACTTCATTTTTAATTTAAAAGGATCTAGGTGAAGATCCTTTTTGATAATCTCATGACCAAAATCCCT
TAACGTGAGTTTTCGTTCCACTGAGCGTCAGACCCCGTAGAAAAGATCAAAGGATCTTCTTGAGATCCTT
TTTTTCTGCGCGTAATCTGCTGCTTGCAAACAAAAAAACCACCGCTACCAGCGGTGGTTTGTTTGCCGGA
TCAAGAGCTACCAACTCTTTTTCCGAAGGTAACTGGCTTCAGCAGAGCGCAGATACCAAATACTGTCCTT
CTAGTGTAGCCGTAGTTAGGCCACCACTTCAAGAACTCTGTAGCACCGCCTACATACCTCGCTCTGCTAA
TCCTGTTACCAGTGGCTGCTGCCAGTGGCGATAAGTCGTGTCTTACCGGGTTGGACTCAAGACGATAGTT
ACCGGATAAGGCGCAGCGGTCGGGCTGAACGGGGGGTTCGTGCACACAGCCCAGCTTGGAGCGAACGACC
TACACCGAACTGAGATACCTACAGCGTGAGCTATGAGAAAGCGCCACGCTTCCCGAAGGGAGAAAGGCGG
ACAGGTATCCGGTAAGCGGCAGGGTCGGAACAGGAGAGCGCACGAGGGAGCTTCCAGGGGGAAACGCCTG
GTATCTTTATAGTCCTGTCGGGTTTCGCCACCTCTGACTTGAGCGTCGATTTTTGTGATGCTCGTCAGGG
GGGCGGAGCCTATGGAAAAACGCCAGCAACGCGGCCTTTTTACGGTTCCTGGCCTTTTGCTGGCCTTGAA
GCTGTCCCTGATGGTCGTCATCTACCTGCCTGGACAGCATGGCCTGCAACGCGGGCATCCCGATGCCGCC
GGAAGCGAGAAGAATCATAATGGGGAAGGCCATCCAGCCTCGCGTCGAACTAGATGATCCGGCTGTGGAA
TGTGTGTCAGTTAGGGTGTGGAAAGTCCCCAGGCTCCCCAGCAGGCAGAAGTATGCAAAGCATGCATCTC
AATTAGTCAGCAACCAGGTGTGGAAAGTCCCCAGGCTCCCCAGCAGGCAGAAGTATGCAAAGCATGCATC
TCAATTAGTCAGCAACCATAGTCCCGCCCCTAACTCCGCCCATCCCGCCCCTAACTCCGCCCAGTTCCGC
CCATTCTCCGCCCCATGGCTGACTAATTTTTTTTATTTATGCAGAGGCCGAGGCCGCCTCGGCCTCTGAG
CTATTCCAGAAGTAGTGAGGAGGCTTTTTTGGAGGGTGACCGCCACGACCGGTATGGCCAAGCCTTTGTC
TCAAGAAGAATCCACCCTCATTGAAAGAGCAACGGCTACAATCAACAGCATCCCCATCTCTGAAGACTAC
AGCGTCGCCAGCGCAGCTCTCTCTAGCGACGGCCGCATCTTCACTGGTGTCAATGTATATCATTTTACTG
GGGGACCTTGTGCAGAACTCGTGGTGCTGGGCACTGCTGCTGCTGCGGCAGCTGGCAACCTGACTTGTAT
CGTCGCGATCGGAAATGAGAACAGGGGCATCTTGAGCCCCTGCGGACGGTGCCGACAGGTGCTTCTCGAT
CTGCATCCTGGGATCAAAGCCATAGTGAAGGACAGTGATGGACAGCCGACGGCAGTTGGGATTCGTGAAT
TGCTGCCCTCTGGTTATGTGTGGGAGGGCTAACGGTCCGACGCGGCCCGACGGGTCCGAGGGGGGTCGAC
CTCGAAACTTGTTTATTGCAGCTTATAATGGTTACAAATAAAGCAATAGCATCACAAATTTCACAAATAA
AGCATTTTTTTCACTGCATTCTAGTTGTGGTTTGTCCAAACTCATCAATGTATCTTATCATGTCTGGATC
TGATCCGAACCCCTTCCTCGACCAATTCTCATGTTTGACAGCTTATCATCGCAGATCCGGGCAACGTTGT
TGCCATTGCTCGACCAATTCTCATGTTTGACAGCTTATCATCGCAGATCCGTATGGTGCACTCTCAGTAC
AATCTGCTCTGATGCCGCATAGTTAAGCCAGTATCTGCTCCCTGCTTGTGTGTTGGAGGTCGCTGAGTAG
TGCGCGAGCAAAATTTAAGCTACAACAAGGCAAGGCTTGACCGACAATTGCATGAAGAATCTGCTTAGGG
TTAGGCGTTTTGCGCTGCTTCGCGATGTACGGGCCAGATATACGCGTATCTGAGGGGACTAGGGTGTGTT
TAGGCGAAAAGCGGGGCTTCGGTTGTACGCGGTTAGGAGTCCCCTCAGGATATAGTAGTTTCGCTTTTGC
ATAGGGAGGGGGAAATGTAGTCTTATGCAATACTCTTGTAGTCTTGCAACATGGTAACGATGAGTTAGCA
ACATGCCTTACAAGGAGAGAAAAAGCACCGTGCATGCCGATTGGTGGAAGTAAGGTGGTACGATCGTGCC
TTATTAGGAAGGCAACAGACGGGTCTGACATGGATTGGACGAACCACTGAATTCCGCATTGCAGAGATAT
TGTATTTAAGTGCCTAGCTCGATACAATAAACGCCATTTGACCATTCACCACATTGGTGTGCACCTCCAA
GCTGGCCGGGGATCCTCTAGGGCCTCTGAGCTATTCCAGAAGTAGTGAAGAGGCTTTTTTGGAGGCCTAG
GCTTTTGCAAAAAGCTCCGGATCGATCCTGAGAACTTCAGGGTGAGTTTGGGGACCCTTGATTGTTCTTT
CTTTTTCGCTATTGTAAAATTCATGTTATATGGAGGGGGCAAAGTTTTCAGGGTGTTGTTTAGAATGGGA
AGATGTCCCTTGTATCACCATGGACCCTCATGATAATTTTGTTTCTTTCACTTTCTACTCTGTTGACAAC
CATTGTCTCCTCTTATTTTCTTTTCATTTTCTGTAACTTTTTCGTTAAACTTTAGCTTGCATTTGTAACG
AATTTTTAAATTCACTTTTGTTTATTTGTCAGATTGTAAGTACTTTCTCTAATCACTTTTTTTTCAAGGC
AATCAGGGTATATTATATTGTACTTCAGCACAGTTTTAGAGAACAATTGTTATAATTAAATGATAAGGTA
GAATATTTCTGCATATAAATTCTGGCTGGCGTGGAAATATTCTTATTGGTAGAAACAACTACATCCTGGT
CATCATCCTGCCTTTCTCTTTATGGTTACAATGATATACACTGTTTGAGATGAGGATAAAATACTCTGAG
TCCAAACCGGGCCCCTCTGCTAACCATGTTCATGCCTTCTTCTTTTTCCTACAGCTCCTGGGCAACGTGC
TGGTTATTGTGCTGTCTCATCATTTTGGCAAAGAATTGTAATACGACTCACTATAGGGCGAATTGATATG
TCTAGATTAGATAAAAGTAAAGTGATTAACAGCGCATTAGAGCTGCTTAATGAGGTCGGAATCGAAGGTT
TAACAACCCGTAAACTCGCCCAGAAGCTAGGTGTAGAGCAGCCTACATTGTATTGGCATGTAAAAAATAA
GCGGGCTTTGCTCGACGCCTTAGCCATTGAGATGTTAGATAGGCACCATACTCACTTTTGCCCTTTAGAA
GGGGAAAGCTGGCAAGATTTTTTACGTAATAACGCTAAAAGTTTTAGATGTGCTTTACTAAGTCATCGCG
ATGGAGCAAAAGTACATTTAGGTACACGGCCTACAGAAAAACAGTATGAAACTCTCGAAAATCAATTAGC
CTTTTTATGCCAACAAGGTTTTTCACTAGAGAATGCATTATATGCACTCAGCGCTGTGGGGCATTTTACT
TTAGGTTGCGTATTGGAAGATCAAGAGCATCAAGTCGCTAAAGAAGAAAGGGAAACACCTACTACTGATA
GTATGCCGCCATTATTACGACAAGCTATCGAATTATTTGATCACCAAGGTGCAGAGCCAGCCTTCTTATT
CGGCCTTGAATTGATCATATGCGGATTAGAAAAACAACTTAAATGTGAAAGTGGGTCCGCGTACAGCGGA
TCCCGGGAATTCAGATCTTATTAAAGCAGAACTTGTTTATTGCAGCTTATAATGGTTACAAATAAAGCAA
TAGCATCACAAATTTCACAAATAAAGCATTTTTTTCACTGCATTCTAGTTGTGGTTTGTCCAAACTCATC
AATGTATCTTATCATGTCTGGTCGAATCCATGGCGCAGAACTGGTAGGTATGGAAGATCCGCGTTGACAT
TGATTATTGACTAGTTATTAATAGTAATCAATTACGGGGTCATTAGTTCATAGCCCATATATGGAGTTCC
GCGTTACATAACTTACGGTAAATGGCCCGCCTGGCTGACCGCCCAACGACCCCCGCCCATTGACGTCAAT
AATGACGTATGTTCCCATAGTAACGCCAATAGGGACTTTCCATTGACGTCAATGGGTGGAGTATTTACGG
TAAACTGCCCACTTGGCAGTACATCAAGTGTATCATATGCCAAGTACGCCCCCTATTGACGTCAATGACG
GTAAATGGCCCGCCTGGCATTATGCCCAGTACATGACCTTATGGGACTTTCCTACTTGGCAGTACATCTA
CGTATTAGTCATCGCTATTACCATGGTGATGCGGTTTTGGCAGTACATCAATGGGCGTGGATAGCGGTTT
GACTCACGGGGATTTCCAAGTCTCCACCCCATTGACGTCAATGGGAGTTTGTTTTGGCACCAAAATCAAC
GGGACTTTCCAAAATGTCGTAACAACTCCGCCCCATTGACGCAAATGGGCGGTAGGCGTGTACGGTGGGA
GGTCTATATAAGCAGAGCTCTCCCTATCAGTGATAGAGATCTCCCTATCAGTGATAGAGATCGTCGACGA
GCTCGTTTAGTGAACCGTCAGATCGCCTGGAGACGCCATCCACGCTGTTTTGACCTCCATAGAAGACACC
GGGACCGATCCAGCCTCCGGACTCTAGCGTTTAAACTTAAGCTTACCACCATGGATTATAAAGACGATGA
TGACAAGCACCACCACCACCACCACGACAAGGATTGTGAAATGAAACGCACCACACTGGACAGCCCTTTG
GGGAAGCTGGAGCTGTCTGGTTGTGAGCAGGGTCTGCACGAAATAATTTTTCTGGGCAAGGGGACGTCTG
CAGCTGATGCCGTGGAGGTCCCAGCCCCCGCTGCGGTTCTCGGAGGTCCGGAGCCCCTGATACAGGCTAC
AGCCTGGCTGAATGCCTATTTCCACCAGCCCGAGGCTATCGAAGAGTTCCCCGTGCCGGCTCTTCACCAT
CCCGTTTTCCAGCAAGAGTCGTTCACCAGACAGGTGTTATGGAAGCTGCTGAAGGTTGTGAAATTCGGAG
AAGTGATTTCTGAGTCACACTTAGCAGCCCTGGTAGGCAACCCCGCAGCCACGGCAGCAGTGAATACGGC
ACTGGATGGCAATCCTGTCCCTATCCTGATCCCGTGCCACAGAGTGGTCCAGGGGGATTCGGATGTGGGG
CCGTACCTTGGTGGACTGGCCGTGAAGGAATGGCTTCTGGCCCATGAAGGCCACCGGTTGGGGAAGCCAG
GCTTGGGATTCGAACTGGAGGTGCTGTTCCAGGGCCCCGGTACCGCCATCACAAGTTTGTACAAAAAAGC
AGGCTTAATGGAAATCTCCATTGGGAGAAAAGATGAGGTGATTTCTAGCTTGTCTCATGCCATAGGCAAG
CAAAAGGAAAAGATAGAGTTGATGAGAACATTCTTCCACTGGCGAATCGGCCATGTCAGAGCCAGACAGG
ATGTTTATGAAGGTAAACTAGCTGACCAGTACTACCAGAGAACTTTACTGAAGAAAGTCTGGAAAGTCTG
GCGTTCCGTAGTGCAAAAGCAGTGGAAAGATGTGGTAGAAAGAGCTTGTTAATGATACCCAGCTTTC
