>Addgene plasmid #136835 | pEBTetBl-CLIP-POC5 | depositor partial sequence | sequence record 264101 | Insert
ATGGGCGGTAGGCGTGTACGGTGGGAGGTCTATATAAGCAGAGCTCTCCCTATCAGTGATAGAGATCTCC
CTATCAGTGATAGAGATCGTCGACGAGCTCGTTTAGTGAACCGTCAGATCGCCTGGAGACGCCATCCACG
CTGTTTTGACCTCCATAGAAGACACCGGGACCGATCCAGCCTCCGGACTCTAGCGTTTAAACTTAAGCTT
ACCACCATGGATTATAAAGACGATGATGACAAGCACCACCACCACCACCACGACAAGGATTGTGAAATGA
AACGCACCACACTGGACAGCCCTTTGGGGAAGCTGGAGCTGTCTGGTTGTGAGCAGGGTCTGCACGAAAT
AATTTTTCTGGGCAAGGGGACGTCTGCAGCTGATGCCGTGGAGGTCCCAGCCCCCGCTGCGGTTCTCGGA
GGTCCGGAGCCCCTGATACAGGCTACAGCCTGGCTGAATGCCTATTTCCACCAGCCCGAGGCTATCGAAG
AGTTCCCCGTGCCGGCTCTTCACCATCCCGTTTTCCAGCAAGAGTCGTTCACCAGACAGGTGTTATGGAA
GCTGCTGAAGGTTGTGAAATTCGGAGAAGTGATTTCTGAGTCACACTTAGCAGCCCTGGTAGGCAACCCC
GCAGCCACGGCAGCAGTGAATACGGCACTGGATGGCAATCCTGTCCCTATCCTGATCCCGTGCCACAGAG
TGGTCCAGGGGGATTCGGATGTGGGGCCGTACCTTGGTGGACTGGCCGTGAAGGAATGGCTTCTGGCCCA
TGAAGGCCACCGGTTGGGGAAGCCAGGCTTGGGATTCGAACTGGAGGTGCTGTTCCAGGGCCCCGGTACC
GCCATCACAAGTTTGTACAAAAAAGCAGGCTTAATGGAAATCTCCATTGGGAGAAAAGATGAGGTGATTT
CTAGCTTGTCTCATGCCATAGGCAAGCAAAAGGAAAAGATAGAGTTGATGAGAACATTCTTCCACTGGCG
AATCGGCCATGTCAGAGCCAGACAGGATGTTTATGAAGGTAAACTAGCTGACCAGTACTACCAGAGAACT
TTACTGAAGAAAGTCTGGAAAGTCTGGCGTTCCGTAGTGCAAAAGCAGTGGAAAGATGTGGTAGAAAGAG
CTTGTTAA
